>Addgene plasmid #16492 | GST-Smad4-MH1 | addgene partial sequence | sequence record 23123 | 16492 with pGEX 5'
TGGTTCCGCGTGGATCTCGTCGTGCATCTGTTGGATCCATGGACAATATGTCTATTACGAATACACCAAC
AAGTAATGGTGCCTGTCTGAGCATTGTGCATAGTTTGATGTGCCATAGACAAGGTGGAGAGAGTGAAACA
TTTGCAAAAAGAGCAATTGAAAGTTTGGTAAAGAAGCTGAAGGAGAAAAAAGATGAATTGGATTCTTTAA
TAACAGCTATAACTACAAATGGAGCTCATCCTAGTAAATGTGTTACCATACAGAGAACATTGGATGGGAG
GCTTCAGGTGGCTGGTCGGAAAGGATTTCCTCATGTGATCTATGCCCGTCTCTGGAGGTGGCCTGATCTT
CACAAAAATGAACTAAAACATGTTAAATATTGTCAGTATGCGTTTGACTTAAAATGTGATAGTGTCTGTG
TGAATCCATATCACTACGAACGAGTTGTATCACCTGGAATTGATCTCTCAGGATTAACACTGCAGAGTAA
TGCTCCATCAAGTATGATGGTGAAGGATGAATATGTGCATGACTTTGAGGGACAGCCATCGTTGTCCACT
GAAGGACATTCAATTCAAACCATCCAGCATCCACCAAGTAATCGTGCATCGACAGAGACATACAGCACCC
CAGCTCTGTTAGCCCCATCTGAGTCTAATGCTACCAGCACTGCCAACTTTCCCAACATTCCTGTGGCTTC
CACAAGTCAGCCTGCCAGTATACTGGGGGGCAGCCATAGTGAAGGACTGTTGCAGATAGCATCAGGGCCT
CAGCCAGGACAGC
