[The description below was written by a language model from this plasmid's Addgene catalogue record.]
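Description:
GST-Smad4-MH1 is a bacterial expression plasmid built on the pGEX-2TK backbone (about 5 kb without insert), designed to produce an amino-terminal fragment of human SMAD4 as a glutathione S-transferase fusion protein in E. coli. It is maintained as a high-copy plasmid under ampicillin selection. The record contains no feature table, so the promoter, origin of replication and other backbone elements are not explicitly listed. pGEX-series vectors generally drive expression from an IPTG-inducible tac promoter with a lacI repressor gene on the plasmid, and the 2TK variant is known for placing a thrombin cleavage site and a protein kinase recognition site between GST and the cloned insert, but these details are not confirmed by the record for this particular construct.

The insert is an 828 bp fragment encoding amino acids 1–276 of SMAD4 (also known as DPC4 or MADH4), a region that, as the name indicates, includes the MH1 domain, the conserved amino-terminal module of Smad proteins responsible for DNA binding. It was cloned by restriction digestion into the BamHI site at both ends, so the fragment is non-directional by design, and whether the sites remain intact is not recorded. GST sits at the N terminus, supplied by the backbone, allowing the fusion to be captured on glutathione resin. The associated publication characterises human Smad3 and Smad4 as sequence-specific transcription activators, so the plasmid is suited to making purified recombinant MH1-containing protein for in vitro DNA-binding studies and related biochemical assays such as pull-downs.
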