Addgene plasmid #16492: GST-Smad4-MH1
Depositing lab: Bert Vogelstein. Depositing organization: Johns Hopkins University and School of Medicine. Publication: Human Smad3 and Smad4 are sequence-specific transcription activators. Zawel L, Dai JL, Buckhaults P, Zhou S, Kinzler KW, Vogelstein B, Kern SE. Mol Cell. 1998 Mar . 1(4):611-7. 10.1016/S1097-2765(00)80061-1 PubMed 9660945.
Backbone
  Vector backbone: pGEX-2TK
  Backbone manufacturer: Amersham
  Backbone size w/o insert (bp): 5000
  Vector type: Bacterial Expression
Growth in bacteria
  Bacterial resistance: Ampicillin, 100 μg/mL
  Growth temperature: 37°C
  Growth strain: DH5alpha
  Copy number: High Copy
Gene/Insert
  Gene/Insert name: Smad4
  Species: H. sapiens (human)
  Insert size (bp): 828
  Mutation: amino acids 1-276 of Smad4
  Entrez Gene: SMAD4 (a.k.a. DPC4, JIP, MADH4, MYHRS)
  Tag / fusion protein: GST (N terminal on backbone)
  Cloning method: Restriction Enzyme; 5′ cloning site BamHI (unknown if destroyed); 3′ cloning site BamHI (unknown if destroyed)
  Sequencing primers: 5′ pGEX 5'; 3′ pGEX 3'
Terms and licenses: Academic/Nonprofit Terms; Industry Terms: Not Available to Industry
How to cite: GST-Smad4-MH1 was a gift from Bert Vogelstein (Addgene plasmid # 16492 ; http://n2t.net/addgene:16492 ; RRID:Addgene_16492)
